>Addgene plasmid #242340 | hCBLN3-EGFP | addgene full sequence | sequence record 492417 | Addgene NGS Result
TAGTTATTAATAGTAATCAATTACGGGGTCATTAGTTCATAGCCCATATATGGAGTTCCGCGTTACATAA
CTTACGGTAAATGGCCCGCCTGGCTGACCGCCCAACGACCCCCGCCCATTGACGTCAATAATGACGTATG
TTCCCATAGTAACGCCAATAGGGACTTTCCATTGACGTCAATGGGTGGAGTATTTACGGTAAACTGCCCA
CTTGGCAGTACATCAAGTGTATCATATGCCAAGTACGCCCCCTATTGACGTCAATGACGGTAAATGGCCC
GCCTGGCATTATGCCCAGTACATGACCTTATGGGACTTTCCTACTTGGCAGTACATCTACGTATTAGTCA
TCGCTATTACCATGGTGATGCGGTTTTGGCAGTACATCAATGGGCGTGGATAGCGGTTTGACTCACGGGG
ATTTCCAAGTCTCCACCCCATTGACGTCAATGGGAGTTTGTTTTGGCACCAAAATCAACGGGACTTTCCA
AAATGTCGTAACAACTCCGCCCCATTGACGCAAATGGGCGGTAGGCGTGTACGGTGGGAGGTCTATATAA
GCAGAGCTGGTTTAGTGAACCGTCAGATCCGCTAGCGCTACCGGACTCAGATCTCGAGCTCAAGCTTGCC
ACCATGTTGGGAGCCAAGCCACACTGGCTACCAGGTCCCCTACACAGTCCCGGGCTGCCCTTGGTTCTGG
TGCTTCTGGCCCTGGGGGCCGGGTGGGCCCAGGAGGGGTCAGAGCCCGTCCTGCTGGAGGGGGAGTGCCT
GGTGGTCTGTGAGCCTGGCCGAGCTGCTGCAGGGGGGCCCGGGGGAGCAGCCCTGGGAGAGGCACCCCCT
GGGCGAGTGGCATTTGCTGCGGTCCGAAGCCACCACCATGAGCCAGCAGGGGAAACCGGCAATGGCACCA
GTGGGGCCATCTACTTCGACCAGGTCCTGGTGAACGAGGGCGGTGGCTTTGACCGGGCCTCTGGCTCCTT
CGTAGCCCCTGTCCGGGGTGTCTACAGCTTCCGGTTCCATGTGGTGAAGGTGTACAACCGCCAAACTGTC
CAGGTGAGCCTGATGCTGAACACGTGGCCTGTCATCTCAGCCTTTGCCAATGATCCTGACGTGACCCGGG
AGGCAGCCACCAGCTCTGTGCTACTGCCCTTGGACCCTGGGGACCGAGTGTCTCTGCGCCTGCGTCGGGG
GAATCTACTGGGTGGTTGGAAATACTCAAGTTTCTCTGGCTTCCTCATCTTCCCTCTCGCGGATCCACCG
GTCGCCACCATGGTGAGCAAGGGCGAGGAGCTGTTCACCGGGGTGGTGCCCATCCTGGTCGAGCTGGACG
GCGACGTAAACGGCCACAAGTTCAGCGTGTCCGGCGAGGGCGAGGGCGATGCCACCTACGGCAAGCTGAC
CCTGAAGTTCATCTGCACCACCGGCAAGCTGCCCGTGCCCTGGCCCACCCTCGTGACCACCCTGACCTAC
GGCGTGCAGTGCTTCAGCCGCTACCCCGACCACATGAAGCAGCACGACTTCTTCAAGTCCGCCATGCCCG
AAGGCTACGTCCAGGAGCGCACCATCTTCTTCAAGGACGACGGCAACTACAAGACCCGCGCCGAGGTGAA
GTTCGAGGGCGACACCCTGGTGAACCGCATCGAGCTGAAGGGCATCGACTTCAAGGAGGACGGCAACATC
CTGGGGCACAAGCTGGAGTACAACTACAACAGCCACAACGTCTATATCATGGCCGACAAGCAGAAGAACG
GCATCAAGGTGAACTTCAAGATCCGCCACAACATCGAGGACGGCAGCGTGCAGCTCGCCGACCACTACCA
GCAGAACACCCCCATCGGCGACGGCCCCGTGCTGCTGCCCGACAACCACTACCTGAGCACCCAGTCCGCC
CTGAGCAAAGACCCCAACGAGAAGCGCGATCACATGGTCCTGCTGGAGTTCGTGACCGCCGCCGGGATCA
CTCTCGGCATGGACGAGCTGTACAAGTAAAGCGGCCGCGACTCTAGATCATAATCAGCCATACCACATTT
GTAGAGGTTTTACTTGCTTTAAAAAACCTCCCACACCTCCCCCTGAACCTGAAACATAAAATGAATGCAA
TTGTTGTTGTTAACTTGTTTATTGCAGCTTATAATGGTTACAAATAAAGCAATAGCATCACAAATTTCAC
AAATAAAGCATTTTTTTCACTGCATTCTAGTTGTGGTTTGTCCAAACTCATCAATGTATCTTAAGGCGTA
AATTGTAAGCGTTAATATTTTGTTAAAATTCGCGTTAAATTTTTGTTAAATCAGCTCATTTTTTAACCAA
TAGGCCGAAATCGGCAAAATCCCTTATAAATCAAAAGAATAGACCGAGATAGGGT
[37 nt withheld, positions 2366-2402]
AAAGAACGTGGACTCCAACGTCAAAGG
[49 nt withheld, positions 2430-2478]
T
[91 nt withheld, positions 2480-2570]
G
[124 nt withheld, positions 2572-2695]
CAGGTGGCACTTTTCGGGGAAATGTGCGCGGAACCCCTATTTGTTTATTTTTCTAAATACATTCAAATAT
GTATCCGCTCATGAGACAATAACCCTGATAAATGCTTCAATAATATTGAAAAAGGAAGAGTCCTGAGGCG
GAAAGAACCAGCTGTGGAATGTGTGTCAGTTAGGGTGTGGAAAGTCCCCAGGCTCCCCAGCAGGCAGAAG
TATGCAAAGCATGCATCTCAATTAGTCAGCAACCAGGTGTGGAAAGTCCCCAGGCTCCCCAGCAGGCAGA
AGTATGCAAAGCATGCATCTCAATTAGTCAGCAACCATAGTCCCGCCCCTAACTCCGCCCATCCCGCCCC
TAACTCCGCCCAGTTCCGCCCATTCTCCGCCCCATGGCTGACTAATTTTTTTTATTTATGCAGAGGCCGA
GGCCGCCTCGGCCTCTGAGCTATTCCAGAAGTAGTGAGGAGGCTTTTTTGGAGGCCTAGGCTTTTGCAAA
GATCGATCAAGAGACAGGATGAGGATCGTTTCGCATGATTGAACAAGATGGATTGCACGCAGGTTCTCCG
GCCGCTTGGGTGGAGAGGCTATTCGGCTATGACTGGGCACAACAGACAATCGGCTGCTCTGATGCCGCCG
TGTTCCGGCTGTCAGCGCAGGGGCGCCCGGTTCTTTTTGTCAAGACCGACCTGTCCGGTGCCCTGAATGA
ACTGCAAGACGAGGCAGCGCGGCTATCGTGGCTGGCCACGACGGGCGTTCCTTGCGCAGCTGTGCTCGAC
GTTGTCACTGAAGCGGGAAGGGACTGGCTGCTATTGGGCGAAGTGCCGGGGCAGGATCTCCTGTCATCTC
ACCTTGCTCCTGCCGAGAAAGTATCCATCATGGCTGATGCAATGCGGCGGCTGCATACGCTTGATCCGGC
TACCTGCCCATTCGACCACCAAGCGAAACATCGCATCGAGCGAGCACGTACTCGGATGGAAGCCGGTCTT
GTCGATCAGGATGATCTGGACGAAGAGCATCAGGGGCTCGCGCCAGCCGAACTGTTCGCCAGGCTCAAGG
CGAGCATGCCCGACGGCGAGGATCTCGTCGTGACCCATGGCGATGCCTGCTTGCCGAATATCATGGTGGA
AAATGGCCGCTTTTCTGGATTCATCGACTGTGGCCGGCTGGGTGTGGCGGACCGCTATCAGGACATAGCG
TTGGCTACCCGTGATATTGCTGAAGAGCTTGGCGGCGAATGGGCTGACCGCTTCCTCGTGCTTTACGGTA
TCGCCGCTCCCGATTCGCAGCGCATCGCCTTCTATCGCCTTCTTGACGAGTTCTTCTGAGCGGGACTCTG
GGGTTCGAAATGACCGACCAAGCGACGCCCAACCTGCCATCACGAGATTTCGATTCCACCGCCGCCTTCT
ATGAAAGGTTGGGCTTCGGAATCGTTTTCCGGGACGCCGGCTGGATGATCCTCCAGCGCGGGGATCTCAT
GCTGGAGTTCTTCGCCCACCCTAGGGGGAGGCTAACTGAAACACGGAAGGAGACAATACCGGAAGGAACC
CGCGCTATGACGGCAATAAAAAGACAGAATAAAACGCACGGTGTTGGGTCGTTTGTTCATAAACGCGGGG
TTCGGTCCCAGGGCTGGCACTCTGTCGATACCCCACCGAGACCCCATTGGGGCCAATACGCCCGCGTTTC
TTCCTTTTCCCCACCCCACCCCCCAAGTTCGGGTGAAGGCCCAGGGCTCGCAGCCAACGTCGGGGCGGCA
GGCCCTGCCATAGCCTCAGGTTACTCATATATACTTTAGATTGATTTAAAACTTCATTTTTAATTTAAAA
GGATCTAGGTGAAGATCCTTTTTGATAATCTCATGACCAAAATCCCTTAACGTGAGTTTTCGTTCCACTG
AGCGTCAGACCCCGTAGAAAAGATCAAAGGATCTTCTTGAGATCCTTTTTTTCTGCGCGTAATCTGCTGC
TTGCAAACAAAAAAACCACCGCTACCAGCGGTGGTTTGTTTGCCGGATCAAGAGCTACCAACTCTTTTTC
CGAAGGTAACTGGCTTCAGCAGAGCGCAGATACCAAATACTGTTCTTCTAGTGTAGCCGTAGTTAGGCCA
CCACTTCAAGAACTCTGTAGCACCGCCTACATACCTCGCTCTGCTAATCCTGTTACCAGTGGCTGCTGCC
AGTGGCGATAAGTCGTGTCTTACCGGGTTGGACTCAAGACGATAGTTACCGGATAAGGCGCAGCGGTCGG
GCTGAACGGGGGGTTCGTGCACACAGCCCAGCTTGGAGCGAACGACCTACACCGAACTGAGATACCTACA
GCGTGAGCTATGAGAAAGCGCCACGCTTCCCGAAGGGAGAAAGGCGGACAGGTATCCGGTAAGCGGCAGG
GTCGGAACAGGAGAGCGCACGAGGGAGCTTCCAGGGGGAAACGCCTGGTATCTTTATAGTCCTGTCGGGT
TTCGCCACCTCTGACTTGAGCGTCGATTTTTGTGATGCTCGTCAGGGGGGCGGAGCCTATGGAAAAACGC
CAGCAACGCGGCCTTTTTACGGTTCCTGGCCTTTTGCTGGCCTTTTGCTCACATGTTCTTTCCTGCGTTA
TCCCCTGATTCTGTGGATAACCGTATTACCGCCATGCAT
Features (pLannotate 1.2.2; 15 found; start..end, strand, type, name):
     61..364     +  enhancer       CMV enhancer: human cytomegalovirus immediate early enhancer
    365..568     +  promoter       CMV promoter: human cytomegalovirus (CMV) immediate early promoter
    591..627     +  misc_feature   MCS (fragment): multiple cloning site
    634..1248    +  CDS            CBLN3: CBLN3_HUMAN - Experimental evidence at protein level: Swiss-Prot protein existence level 1. May be involved in synaptic functions in the CNS. From Homo sapiens (Human).
   1270..1989    +  CDS            EGFP: the original enhanced GFP (Yang et al., 1996) mammalian codon-optimized
   2006..2089    +  CDS            large T antigen (fragment): large T antigen from SV40 (simian virus 40)
   2112..2233    +  polyA_signal   SV40 poly(A) signal: SV40 polyadenylation signal
   2267..2695    -  rep_origin     f1 ori (sequence partly withheld): f1 bacteriophage origin of replication; arrow indicates direction of (+) strand synthesis
   2722..2826    +  promoter       AmpR promoter: bla
   2828..3185    +  promoter       SV40 promoter: SV40 enhancer and early promoter
   3220..4014    +  CDS            NeoR/KanR: aminoglycoside phosphotransferase from Tn5; aph(3')-II (or nptII); confers resistance to neomycin, kanamycin, and G418 (Geneticin®)
   4035..4187    +  CDS            ble (fragment): BLE_KLEPN - Experimental evidence at protein level: Swiss-Prot protein existence level 1. Binding protein with a strong affinity to the bleomycin family of antibiotics. Binds to CL990; an antimitotic-antibiotic compound. From Klebsiella pneumoniae.
   4246..4293    +  polyA_signal   HSV TK poly(A) signal: herpes simplex virus thymidine kinase polyadenylation signal (Cole and Stacy, 1985)
   4384..4400    -  polyA_signal   bGH poly(A) signal (fragment): bovine growth hormone polyadenylation signal
   4622..5210    +  rep_origin     ori: high-copy-number ColE1/pMB1/pBR322/pUC origin of replication
