[The description below was written by a language model from this plasmid's Addgene catalogue record and pLannotate feature annotations shown in this document.]
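Description:
hCBLN3-EGFP is a mammalian expression plasmid built on the pEGFP-N1 backbone that produces human cerebellin 3 precursor (CBLN3) fused at its C-terminus to EGFP. The CBLN3 coding sequence was inserted into the multiple cloning site by restriction cloning between BamHI and HindIII sites, both of which are recorded as preserved. It sits directly downstream of the human cytomegalovirus immediate early enhancer and promoter. The EGFP open reading frame follows after a short linker region, so transcription from CMV yields a single fusion transcript that is terminated by the SV40 polyadenylation signal. The catalogue lists the insert as 575 bp, whereas the annotated CBLN3 coding feature in the 5,324 nt sequenced record spans slightly more than 600 nt. The record does not explain this small difference.

The plasmid is maintained in E. coli at high copy number through a ColE1/pUC-type origin, and an f1 origin is also present. A single NeoR/KanR gene (Tn5 aminoglycoside phosphotransferase) serves both hosts. A bacterial bla-type promoter drives it for kanamycin selection in bacteria, and the SV40 enhancer/early promoter drives it in mammalian cells for G418 selection of stable transfectants, with the HSV TK polyadenylation signal ending that cassette. The short annotated fragments of large T antigen, ble and bGH poly(A) are probably incidental matches to backbone sequence rather than functional elements.

The construct is intended for transient or stable expression of fluorescently tagged CBLN3 in mammalian cells, for example to follow its localisation and trafficking. It was deposited in connection with a study mapping brain lysosomal proteins.
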