Addgene plasmid #242340: hCBLN3-EGFP
Purpose: mammalian expression construct for human cerebellin 3 precursor C-terminally tagged with EGFP
Depositing lab: Christoph Kaether. Depositing organization: Leibniz Institute on Aging - Fritz Lipmann Institute (FLI). Publication: Cell-type resolved protein atlas of brain lysosomes identifies SLC45A1-associated disease as a lysosomal disorder. Ghoochani A, Heiby JC, Rawat ES, Medoh UN, Di Fraia D, Dong W, Gastou M, Rastogi M, Hernandez V, Nyame K, Laqtom NN, Durso W, Valkova C, Isakova A, Kaether C, Wernig M, Gomez-Ospina N, Franke C, Ori A, Abu-Remaileh M. Cell. 2026 Feb 5;189(3):765-782.e31. doi: 10.1016/j.cell.2025.12.012. Epub 2026 Jan 22. PubMed 41576950.
Backbone
  Vector backbone: pEGFP-N1
  Backbone size w/o insert (bp): 4733
  Vector type: Mammalian Expression
  Selectable markers: Neomycin (select with G418)
Growth in bacteria
  Bacterial resistance: Kanamycin, 50 μg/mL
  Growth temperature: 37°C
  Growth strain: DH5alpha
  Copy number: High Copy
Gene/Insert
  Gene/Insert name: Cerebellin 3 Precursor (alt name: CBLN3)
  Species: H. sapiens (human)
  Insert size (bp): 575
  Entrez Gene: CBLN3 (a.k.a. PRO1486)
  Promoter: CMV
  Tag / fusion protein: EGFP (C terminal on insert)
  Cloning method: Restriction Enzyme; 5′ cloning site BamHI (not destroyed); 3′ cloning site HindIII (not destroyed)
  Sequencing primers: 5′ CGCAAATGGGCGGTAGGCGTG
Terms and licenses: Academic/Nonprofit Terms; Industry Terms: Not Available to Industry
How to cite: hCBLN3-EGFP was a gift from Christoph Kaether (Addgene plasmid # 242340 ; http://n2t.net/addgene:242340 ; RRID:Addgene_242340)
